Addgene plasmid #107004: pGL3 3 kb prom. CD274
Purpose: Modified Luciferase expression vector
Depositing lab: Julian Downward. Depositing organization: Francis Crick Institute. Publication: Oncogenic RAS Signaling Promotes Tumor Immunoresistance by Stabilizing PD-L1 mRNA. Coelho MA, de Carne Trecesson S, Rana S, Zecchin D, Moore C, Molina-Arcas M, East P, Spencer-Dene B, Nye E, Barnouin K, Snijders AP, Lai WS, Blackshear PJ, Downward J. Immunity. 2017 Dec 19;47(6):1083-1099.e6. doi: 10.1016/j.immuni.2017.11.016. Epub 2017 Dec 12. PubMed 29246442.
Backbone
  Vector backbone: pGL3
  Backbone manufacturer: Promega
  Vector type: Mammalian Expression, Luciferase
Growth in bacteria
  Bacterial resistance: Ampicillin, 100 μg/mL
  Growth temperature: 37°C
  Growth strain: DH5alpha
  Copy number: Unknown
Gene/Insert
  Gene/Insert name: CD274 (alt name: PD-L1, B7-H1)
  Species: H. sapiens (human)
  Insert size (bp): 3073
  Entrez Gene: CD274 (a.k.a. ADMIO5, B7-H, B7H1, PD-L1, PDCD1L1, PDCD1LG1, PDL1, hPD-L1)
  Cloning method: Restriction Enzyme; 5′ cloning site MluI (unknown if destroyed); 3′ cloning site XhoI (unknown if destroyed)
  Sequencing primers: 5′ RVprimer3; 3′ TCTTTATGTTTTTGGCGTC
Terms and licenses: Academic/Nonprofit Terms; Industry Terms: Not Available to Industry
How to cite: pGL3 3 kb prom. CD274 was a gift from Julian Downward (Addgene plasmid # 107004 ; http://n2t.net/addgene:107004 ; RRID:Addgene_107004)
