[The description below was written by a language model from this plasmid's Addgene catalogue record and pLannotate feature annotations shown in this document.]
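Description:
pGL3 3 kb prom. CD274 is a firefly luciferase reporter plasmid built on the Promega pGL3 backbone, in which a roughly 3.1 kb fragment of the human CD274 (PD-L1, B7-H1) promoter region was inserted by restriction cloning between the MluI and XhoI sites of the polylinker. The sequenced plasmid is 7,879 nt. In the feature table, the unannotated stretch between the upstream pause site and the start of the luciferase coding sequence matches the expected position and size of the promoter insert, although the annotation software does not label it. No other eukaryotic promoter or enhancer is annotated upstream of the reporter, so expression of the enhanced luc+ firefly luciferase gene should depend on the cloned CD274 sequence. The luciferase transcript is terminated by an SV40 polyadenylation signal.

Upstream of the insert lie a synthetic poly(A) signal and an RNA polymerase II transcriptional pause site from the human α2 globin gene, standard pGL3 elements that limit read-through transcription from the backbone and so lower background signal. The plasmid is propagated in E. coli through a high-copy ColE1/pUC-type origin and selected with ampicillin through β-lactamase expressed from its own promoter. An f1 origin allows single-stranded DNA production. Short annotated fragments of SV40 large T antigen, TcR and lacZα are backbone remnants rather than functional genes, and there is no mammalian selection marker.

The construct is suited to transient transfection of mammalian cells to measure transcriptional activity of the PD-L1 promoter. It was deposited with a study of how oncogenic RAS signalling controls PD-L1 expression, where such a reporter can help separate promoter-level regulation from effects on mRNA stability.
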