Features (pLannotate 1.2.2; 11 found; start..end, strand, type, name):
      7..55      +  polyA_signal   poly(A) signal: synthetic polyadenylation signal
     69..160     +  misc_feature   pause site: RNA polymerase II transcriptional pause signal from the human α2 globin gene
   3316..4968    +  CDS            luciferase: firefly luciferase; luc+; enhanced luc+ version of the luciferase gene
   5009..5130    -  polyA_signal   SV40 poly(A) signal: SV40 polyadenylation signal
   5153..5221    -  CDS            large T antigen (fragment): large T antigen from SV40 (simian virus 40)
   5237..5369    +  CDS            TcR (fragment): tetracycline efflux protein; tet; confers resistance to tetracycline
   5549..6137    -  rep_origin     ori: high-copy-number ColE1/pMB1/pBR322/pUC origin of replication
   6308..7168    -  CDS            AmpR: β-lactamase; bla; confers resistance to ampicillin, carbenicillin, and related antibiotics
   7169..7273    -  promoter       AmpR promoter: bla
   7300..7728    +  rep_origin     f1 ori (sequence partly withheld): f1 bacteriophage origin of replication; arrow indicates direction of (+) strand synthesis
   7760..7827    -  CDS            lacZα (fragment): LacZα fragment of β-galactosidase; lacZ fragment
>Addgene plasmid #107004 | pGL3 3 kb prom. CD274 | addgene full sequence | sequence record 206328 | Addgene NGS Result
GGCCGCAATAAAATATCTTTATTTTCATTACATCTGTGTGTTGGTTTTTTGTGTGAATCGATAGTACTAA
CATACGCTCTCCATCAAAACAAAACGAAACAAAACAAACTAGCAAAATAGGCTGTCCCCAGTGCAAGTGC
AGGTGCCAGAACATTTCTCTATCGATAGGTACCGAGCTCTTACGCGTCTCCCCAGCTTAGGACAGGAAGG
AGAGAGACACAGTGTGAGCGAGAGAAGCATCTGATTGTGAGTGTCAGATGAGGACAGCTGCTACTCTCTG
GTCACCCATACATGTTAATTACCCCTGTCATTTAAACCATTGTTTTGTGTAACTAGAACAAAGTATTCTT
TCCACGAAGTCTGTTTGACACGAGACACATATAGGATGTGAGTCTATGACAAGGGTAGGGGCAACAAATG
TGAGGGGTTGGATGGAAACAGAGGAAGAGAAATGAGCATTGCATAGGGCAGTGGTTTAAAACCCTACATG
ATCAAAAATAGAACCTGGAGACAAATCTTGATATTGTCTTTATACATAATAAAATGCATTTTAAAATATT
CGATGCAAACAAAGCAGTTTGTCATGTCTTTTGTTTTGAGTCTCTTTAGTATATGCTGCTTTTGAAGATC
AAGAACATTTACTGGAAATTGCTCCTTCACCAGGAATTTGCTCACATCTCTTCAGGTCCACTTATAAGAT
CTTGAAATCAGTCCTCCTGAGATCAGTACAAACGAGGATCATCTCTCCTGCTTTAGAAGCAAAAGTGGCA
AGCAGGGTAGACAGAGGCAGAAGGAAGGATGGTACTGATAAATCAGCCAAATTAGATGGAAGAAAGCGAA
TTACAGCTGTACTTGCAAAGAACTCTTGGCTCATTTTTTCCCTTAAATATTAAATCACTAGTTTTCAAAA
CTTCAAATGTGAACATGACTCACCTGAGGACAATGTTAAAATGTTGACCTCCAAGACCCTGCCCCCAAGT
TTGGATCCCAGGCAGAACCCTGGAATCTGTATTTTAAACATTAACCCCAAGTCGAGTGTAATGCAAGTAA
CCATCAGAGACACTCTGAGAAACAGCACATTGGCAATGATGAATTTATATGTCTAAAAATGAATAGAGTA
GATGTTACATGAATAGGAAGTGGTGGTATTCAAGATGACCATAGTATCTAGCTCTTCAGCCCTGGCTCCC
CACTGCTCTTCTCCCATCTCAGCACTTCTCCATCTATTTCGTCCAAATAAAAAAATTCACACAGAGTTTC
AGGACTTAACCCCCCACTCATTAACCATCTGTTTTGCTTTACATATTTTTCTGAGGTAATAAAATTTCTC
TTTTTCTAAACACAGCCTGTTTTTCAATCTCCGGGTAGTTGATCAATTGTATGGGAAAATGAATGGCTGA
AGGGTAGAAACAGGTGGGAAAGATGAACAAAAACACGAATCCTCACATTACTAATACGCAAATCACTGAG
CAGCAAGCTGAGCAAATACCCTCAATTCCCATCAGCAACTTTAGAGAAAGGCAAATTCCGTTTGCCTCAT
TGATCATTTAGGTAGACCCTGAACACTGCTTTCATAAAACAAAAACAAAATACCCATCCCCAGTTTAAAA
AATTATTCATAGATCATCCAGGCCATCTAGGAGGATATGATTTAATCCTGGCTACTTGGTAAATTATTTG
CCCAAGTTAACTCAGCTAGTTAGTGGTAGATGGCTCTGAAGCCAGTTGTTTTTTTTTGTTTTGTTTTTTG
CAGACCTCAAGAGTCATGATGAACTAGCAGATCATAAAGTTTATGCCCTGGGTCTTGACCATTTTTAGAA
AAATAAAACATTAAATGAAAATATCAGAGGGCATTGCAGATAGTAGATCTAAGTATTTTTTCATGAAACT
TGTTGTACATGTGTGTGTCATACACAGACTATATATATGCAGTACCTGTAAACTGTATTGCCACATAATG
TCTATATTTTCCTAGAGGTCACAGTCACCAAAGTTGGGAAGTCACCCAACTTCGGGAACTTTGGGAAGTC
ACCCAAACTTACAGTCACCAAAATTGCTCTATTCTACTATGTGACCTCAAAAGTGATTTGAAAGAAGGAA
CATCTGAGCTGGGCCCAAACCCTATTGCAATTTTATTGGGGCCAAAGAGAACTCCATGCTCCTGCCAAAT
CAAGGCAGTGTCAGCCTCAATAATTTCCCAGATAAAAATAAAAATCTGTGATACAATCAGAATGTGAAAA
TTCTTATTTTGGAAGCAAATGTCATAACCAATGCAAGGGCTATCTCAATATTCATTCATTATGCAGTATT
TTGAACTGCAGTTGAAATGAATAAGAAGGAAAGGCAAACAACGAAGAGTCCAATTTCTCAATTTAGAAAA
AGAGAAAAAAAAGAAAAGGGAGCACACAGGCACGGTGGCTCAAGCCTGTAATATCAGCACTTTGGCGGAT
CACTTGAGGTCAAGGAGTTCGAGAAAAGAGAGCACCTAGAAGTTCAGCGCGGGATAATACTTAAGTAAAT
TATGACACCATCGTCTGTCATCTTGGGCCCATTCACTAACCCAAAGCTTTCAAAAGGGCTTTCTTAACCC
TCACCTAGAATAGGCTTCCGCAGCCTTAATCCTTAGGGTGGCAGAATATCAGGGACCCTGAGCATTCTTA
AAAGATGTAGCTCGGGATGGGAAGTTCTTTTAATGACAAAGCAAATGAAGTTTCATTATGTCGAGGAACT
TTGAGGAAGTCACAGAATCCACGATTTAAAAATATATTTCCTATTATACACCCATACACACACACACACA
CCTACTTTCTAGAATAAAAACCAAAGCCATATGGGTCTGCTGCTGACTTTTTATATGTTGTAGAGTTATA
TCAAGTTATGTCAAGATGTTCAGTCACCTTGAAGAGGCTTTTATCAGAAAGGGGGACGCCTTTCTGATAA
AGGTTAAGGGGTAACCTTAAGCTCTTACCCCTCTGAAGGTAAAATCAAGGTGCGTTCAGATGTTGGCTTG
TTGTAAATTTCTTTTTTTATTAATAACATACTAAATGTGGATTTGCTTTAATCTTCGAAACTCTTCCCGG
TGAAAATCTCATTTACAAGAAAACTGGACTGACATGTTTCACTTTCTGTTTCATTTCTATACACAGCTTT
ATTCCTAGGACACCAACACTAGATACCTAAACTGAAAGCTTCCGCCGATTTCACCGAAGGTCAGGAAAGT
CCAACGCCCGGCAAACTGGATTTGCTGCCTTGGGCAGAGCTCGAGATCTGCGATCTAAGTAAGCTTGGCA
TTCCGGTACTGTTGGTAAAGCCACCATGGAAGACGCCAAAAACATAAAGAAAGGCCCGGCGCCATTCTAT
CCGCTGGAAGATGGAACCGCTGGAGAGCAACTGCATAAGGCTATGAAGAGATACGCCCTGGTTCCTGGAA
CAATTGCTTTTACAGATGCACATATCGAGGTGGACATCACTTACGCTGAGTACTTCGAAATGTCCGTTCG
GTTGGCAGAAGCTATGAAACGATATGGGCTGAATACAAATCACAGAATCGTCGTATGCAGTGAAAACTCT
CTTCAATTCTTTATGCCGGTGTTGGGCGCGTTATTTATCGGAGTTGCAGTTGCGCCCGCGAACGACATTT
ATAATGAACGTGAATTGCTCAACAGTATGGGCATTTCGCAGCCTACCGTGGTGTTCGTTTCCAAAAAGGG
GTTGCAAAAAATTTTGAACGTGCAAAAAAAGCTCCCAATCATCCAAAAAATTATTATCATGGATTCTAAA
ACGGATTACCAGGGATTTCAGTCGATGTACACGTTCGTCACATCTCATCTACCTCCCGGTTTTAATGAAT
ACGATTTTGTGCCAGAGTCCTTCGATAGGGACAAGACAATTGCACTGATCATGAACTCCTCTGGATCTAC
TGGTCTGCCTAAAGGTGTCGCTCTGCCTCATAGAACTGCCTGCGTGAGATTCTCGCATGCCAGAGATCCT
ATTTTTGGCAATCAAATCATTCCGGATACTGCGATTTTAAGTGTTGTTCCATTCCATCACGGTTTTGGAA
TGTTTACTACACTCGGATATTTGATATGTGGATTTCGAGTCGTCTTAATGTATAGATTTGAAGAAGAGCT
GTTTCTGAGGAGCCTTCAGGATTACAAGATTCAAAGTGCGCTGCTGGTGCCAACCCTATTCTCCTTCTTC
GCCAAAAGCACTCTGATTGACAAATACGATTTATCTAATTTACACGAAATTGCTTCTGGTGGCGCTCCCC
TCTCTAAGGAAGTCGGGGAAGCGGTTGCCAAGAGGTTCCATCTGCCAGGTATCAGGCAAGGATATGGGCT
CACTGAGACTACATCAGCTATTCTGATTACACCCGAGGGGGATGATAAACCGGGCGCGGTCGGTAAAGTT
GTTCCATTTTTTGAAGCGAAGGTTGTGGATCTGGATACCGGGAAAACGCTGGGCGTTAATCAAAGAGGCG
AACTGTGTGTGAGAGGTCCTATGATTATGTCCGGTTATGTAAACAATCCGGAAGCGACCAACGCCTTGAT
TGACAAGGATGGATGGCTACATTCTGGAGACATAGCTTACTGGGACGAAGACGAACACTTCTTCATCGTT
GACCGCCTGAAGTCTCTGATTAAGTACAAAGGCTATCAGGTGGCTCCCGCTGAATTGGAATCCATCTTGC
TCCAACACCCCAACATCTTCGACGCAGGTGTCGCAGGTCTTCCCGACGATGACGCCGGTGAACTTCCCGC
CGCCGTTGTTGTTTTGGAGCACGGAAAGACGATGACGGAAAAAGAGATCGTGGATTACGTCGCCAGTCAA
GTAACAACCGCGAAAAAGTTGCGCGGAGGAGTTGTGTTTGTGGACGAAGTACCGAAAGGTCTTACCGGAA
AACTCGACGCAAGAAAAATCAGAGAGATCCTCATAAAGGCCAAGAAGGGCGGAAAGATCGCCGTGTAATT
CTAGAGTCGGGGCGGCCGGCCGCTTCGAGCAGACATGATAAGATACATTGATGAGTTTGGACAAACCACA
ACTAGAATGCAGTGAAAAAAATGCTTTATTTGTGAAATTTGTGATGCTATTGCTTTATTTGTAACCATTA
TAAGCTGCAATAAACAAGTTAACAACAACAATTGCATTCATTTTATGTTTCAGGTTCAGGGGGAGGTGTG
GGAGGTTTTTTAAAGCAAGTAAAACCTCTACAAATGTGGTAAAATCGATAAGGATCCGTCGACCGATGCC
CTTGAGAGCCTTCAACCCAGTCAGCTCCTTCCGGTGGGCGCGGGGCATGACTATCGTCGCCGCACTTATG
ACTGTCTTCTTTATCATGCAACTCGTAGGACAGGTGCCGGCAGCGCTCTTCCGCTTCCTCGCTCACTGAC
TCGCTGCGCTCGGTCGTTCGGCTGCGGCGAGCGGTATCAGCTCACTCAAAGGCGGTAATACGGTTATCCA
CAGAATCAGGGGATAACGCAGGAAAGAACATGTGAGCAAAAGGCCAGCAAAAGGCCAGGAACCGTAAAAA
GGCCGCGTTGCTGGCGTTTTTCCATAGGCTCCGCCCCCCTGACGAGCATCACAAAAATCGACGCTCAAGT
CAGAGGTGGCGAAACCCGACAGGACTATAAAGATACCAGGCGTTTCCCCCTGGAAGCTCCCTCGTGCGCT
CTCCTGTTCCGACCCTGCCGCTTACCGGATACCTGTCCGCCTTTCTCCCTTCGGGAAGCGTGGCGCTTTC
TCATAGCTCACGCTGTAGGTATCTCAGTTCGGTGTAGGTCGTTCGCTCCAAGCTGGGCTGTGTGCACGAA
CCCCCCGTTCAGCCCGACCGCTGCGCCTTATCCGGTAACTATCGTCTTGAGTCCAACCCGGTAAGACACG
ACTTATCGCCACTGGCAGCAGCCACTGGTAACAGGATTAGCAGAGCGAGGTATGTAGGCGGTGCTACAGA
GTTCTTGAAGTGGTGGCCTAACTACGGCTACACTAGAAGAACAGTATTTGGTATCTGCGCTCTGCTGAAG
CCAGTTACCTTCGGAAAAAGAGTTGGTAGCTCTTGATCCGGCAAACAAACCACCGCTGGTAGCGGTGGTT
TTTTTGTTTGCAAGCAGCAGATTACGCGCAGAAAAAAAGGATCTCAAGAAGATCCTTTGATCTTTTCTAC
GGGGTCTGACGCTCAGTGGAACGAAAACTCACGTTAAGGGATTTTGGTCATGAGATTATCAAAAAGGATC
TTCACCTAGATCCTTTTAAATTAAAAATGAAGTTTTAAATCAATCTAAAGTATATATGAGTAAACTTGGT
CTGACAGTTACCAATGCTTAATCAGTGAGGCACCTATCTCAGCGATCTGTCTATTTCGTTCATCCATAGT
TGCCTGACTCCCCGTCGTGTAGATAACTACGATACGGGAGGGCTTACCATCTGGCCCCAGTGCTGCAATG
ATACCGCGAGACCCACGCTCACCGGCTCCAGATTTATCAGCAATAAACCAGCCAGCCGGAAGGGCCGAGC
GCAGAAGTGGTCCTGCAACTTTATCCGCCTCCATCCAGTCTATTAATTGTTGCCGGGAAGCTAGAGTAAG
TAGTTCGCCAGTTAATAGTTTGCGCAACGTTGTTGCCATTGCTACAGGCATCGTGGTGTCACGCTCGTCG
TTTGGTATGGCTTCATTCAGCTCCGGTTCCCAACGATCAAGGCGAGTTACATGATCCCCCATGTTGTGCA
AAAAAGCGGTTAGCTCCTTCGGTCCTCCGATCGTTGTCAGAAGTAAGTTGGCCGCAGTGTTATCACTCAT
GGTTATGGCAGCACTGCATAATTCTCTTACTGTCATGCCATCCGTAAGATGCTTTTCTGTGACTGGTGAG
TACTCAACCAAGTCATTCTGAGAATAGTGTATGCGGCGACCGAGTTGCTCTTGCCCGGCGTCAATACGGG
ATAATACCGCGCCACATAGCAGAACTTTAAAAGTGCTCATCATTGGAAAACGTTCTTCGGGGCGAAAACT
CTCAAGGATCTTACCGCTGTTGAGATCCAGTTCGATGTAACCCACTCGTGCACCCAACTGATCTTCAGCA
TCTTTTACTTTCACCAGCGTTTCTGGGTGAGCAAAAACAGGAAGGCAAAATGCCGCAAAAAAGGGAATAA
GGGCGACACGGAAATGTTGAATACTCATACTCTTCCTTTTTCAATATTATTGAAGCATTTATCAGGGTTA
TTGTCTCATGAGCGGATACATATTTGAATGTATTTAGAAAAATAAACAAATAGGGGTTCCGCGCACATTT
CCCCGAAAAGTGCCACCTG
[124 nt withheld, positions 7300-7423]
C
[91 nt withheld, positions 7425-7515]
A
[49 nt withheld, positions 7517-7565]
CCTTTGACGTTGGAGTCCACGTTCTTT
[37 nt withheld, positions 7593-7629]
ACCCTATCTCGGTCTATTCTTTTGATTTATAAGGGATTTTGCCGATTTCGGCCTATTGGTTAAAAAATGA
GCTGATTTAACAAAAATTTAACGCGAATTTTAACAAAATATTAACGCTTACAATTTGCCATTCGCCATTC
AGGCTGCGCAACTGTTGGGAAGGGCGATCGGTGCGGGCCTCTTCGCTATTACGCCAGCCCAAGCTACCAT
GATAAGTAAGTAATATTAAGGTACGGGAGGTACTTGGAGC
