>Addgene plasmid #107004 | pGL3 3 kb prom. CD274 | depositor partial sequence | sequence record 201910 | pGL3 3 kb prom. CD274 sequence 3073 bps
CTTCCCCAGCTTAGGACAGGAAGGAGAGAGACACAGTGTGAGCGAGAGAAGCATCTGATTGTGAGTGTCA
GATGAGGACAGCTGCTACTCTCTGGTCACCCATACATGTTAATTACCCCTGTCATTTAAACCATTGTTTT
GTGTAACTAGAACAAAGTATTCTTTCCACGAAGTCTGTTTGACACGAGACACATATAGGATGTGAGTCTA
TGACAAGGGTAGGGGCAACAAATGTGAGGGGTTGGATGGAAACAGAGGAAGAGAAATGAGCATTGCATAG
GGCAGTGGTTTAAAACCCTACATGATCAAAAATAGAACCTGGAGACAAATCTTGATATTGTCTTTATACA
TAATAAAATGCATTTTAAAATATTCGATGCAAACAAAGCAGTTTGTCATGTCTTTTGTTTTGAGTCTCTT
TAGTATATGCTGCTTTTGAAGATCAAGAACATTTACTGGAAATTGCTCCTTCACCAGGAATTTGCTCACA
TCTCTTCAGGTCCACTTATAAGATCTTGAAATCAGTCCTCCTGAGATCAGTACAAACGAGGATCATCTCT
CCTGCTTTAGAAGCAAAAGTGGCAAGCAGGGTAGACAGAGGCAGAAGGAAGGATGGTACTGATAAATCAG
CCAAATTAGATGGAAGAAAGCGAATTACAGCTGTACTTGCAAAGAACTCTTGGCTCATTTTTTCCCTTAA
ATATTAAATCACTAGTTTTCAAAACTTCAAATGTGAACATGACTCACCTGAGGACAATGTTAAAATGTTG
ACCTCCAAGACCCTGCCCCCAAGTTTGGATCCCAGGCAGAACCCTGGAATCTGTATTTTAAACATTAACC
CCAAGTCGAGTGTAATGCAAGTAACCATCAGAGACACTCTGAGAAACAGCACATTGGCAATGATGAATTT
ATATGTCTAAAAATGAATAGAGTAGATGTTACATGAATAGGAAGTGGTGGTATTCAAGATGACCATAGTA
TCTAGCTCTTCAGCCCTGGCTCCCCACTGCTCTTCTCCCATCTCAGCACTTCTCCATCTATTTCGTCCAA
ATAAAAAAATTCACACAGAGTTTCAGGACTTAACCCCCCACTCATTAACCATCTGTTTTGCTTTACATAT
TTTTCTGAGGTAATAAAATTTCTCTTTTTCTAAACACAGCCTGTTTTTCAATCTCCGGGTAGTTGATCAA
TTGTATGGGAAAATGAATGGCTGAAGGGTAGAAACAGGTGGGAAAGATGAACAAAAACACGAATCCTCAC
ATTACTAATACGCAAATCACTGAGCAGCAAGCTGAGCAAATACCCTCAATTCCCATCAGCAACTTTAGAG
AAAGGCAAATTCCGTTTGCCTCATTGATCATTTAGGTAGACCCTGAACACTGCTTTCATAAAACAAAAAC
AAAATACCCATCCCCAGTTTAAAAAATTATTCATAGATCATCCAGGCCATCTAGGAGGATATGATTTAAT
CCTGGCTACTTGGTAAATTATTTGCCCAAGTTAACTCAGCTAGTTAGTGGTAGATGGCTCTGAAGCCAGT
TGTTTTTTTTTGTTTTGTTTTTTGCAGACCTCAAGAGTCATGATGAACTAGCAGATCATAAAGTTTATGC
CCTGGGTCTTGACCATTTTTAGAAAAATAAAACATTAAATGAAAATATCAGAGGGCATTGCAGATAGTAG
ATCTAAGTATTTTTTCATGAAACTTGTTGTACATGTGTGTGTCATACACAGACTATATATATGCAGTACC
TGTAAACTGTATTGCCACATAATGTCTATATTTTCCTAGAGGTCACAGTCACCAAAGTTGGGAAGTCACC
CAACTTCGGGAACTTTGGGAAGTCACCCAAACTTACAGTCACCAAAATTGCTCTATTCTACTATGTGACC
TCAAAAGTGATTTGAAAGAAGGAACATCTGAGCTGGGCCCAAACCCTATTGCAATTTTATTGGGGCCAAA
GAGAACTCCATGCTCCTGCCAAATCAAGGCAGTGTCAGCCTCAATAATTTCCCAGATAAAAATAAAAATC
TGTGATACAATCAGAATGTGAAAATTCTTATTTTGGAAGCAAATGTCATAACCAATGCAAGGGCTATCTC
AATATTCATTCATTATGCAGTATTTTGAACTGCAGTTGAAATGAATAAGAAGGAAAGGCAAACAACGAAG
AGTCCAATTTCTCAATTTAGAAAAAGAGAAAAAAAAGAAAAGGGAGCACACAGGCACGGTGGCTCAAGCC
TGTAATATCAGCACTTTGGCGGATCACTTGAGGTCAAGGAGTTCGAGAAAAGAGAGCACCTAGAAGTTCA
GCGCGGGATAATACTTAAGTAAATTATGACACCATCGTCTGTCATCTTGGGCCCATTCACTAACCCAAAG
CTTTCAAAAGGGCTTTCTTAACCCTCACCTAGAATAGGCTTCCGCAGCCTTAATCCTTAGGGTGGCAGAA
TATCAGGGACCCTGAGCATTCTTAAAAGATGTAGCTCGGGATGGGAAGTTCTTTTAATGACAAAGCAAAT
GAAGTTTCATTATGTCGAGGAACTTTGAGGAAGTCACAGAATCCACGATTTAAAAATATATTTCCTATTA
TACACCCATACACACACACACACACCTACTTTCTAGAATAAAAACCAAAGCCATATGGGTCTGCTGCTGA
CTTTTTATATGTTGTAGAGTTATATCAAGTTATGTCAAGATGTTCAGTCACCTTGAAGAGGCTTTTATCA
GAAAGGGGGACGCCTTTCTGATAAAGGTTAAGGGGTAACCTTAAGCTCTTACCCCTCTGAAGGTAAAATC
AAGGTGCGTTCAGATGTTGGCTTGTTGTAAATTTCTTTTTTTATTAATAACATACTAAATGTGGATTTGC
TTTAATCTTCGAAACTCTTCCCGGTGAAAATCTCATTTACAAGAAAACTGGACTGACATGTTTCACTTTC
TGTTTCATTTCTATACACAGCTTTATTCCTAGGACACCAACACTAGATACCTAAACTGAAAGCTTCCGCC
GATTTCACCGAAGGTCAGGAAAGTCCAACGCCCGGCAAACTGGATTTGCTGCCTTGGGCAGAG
